Addgene plasmid #58338: pcDNA3.1-mNoxo1
Purpose: expresses mouse Noxo1 in mammalian cells
Depositing lab: Botond Banfi & Karl-Heinz Krause. Depositing organization: University of Geneva. Publication: Two novel proteins activate superoxide generation by the NADPH oxidase NOX1. Banfi B, Clark RA, Steger K, Krause KH. J Biol Chem. 2003 Feb 7;278(6):3510-3. Epub 2002 Dec 6. 10.1074/jbc.C200613200 PubMed 12473664.
Backbone
  Vector backbone: pcDNA3.1
  Backbone manufacturer: Invitrogen
  Backbone size w/o insert (bp): 5500
  Total vector size (bp): 6500
  Vector type: Mammalian Expression
  Selectable markers: Neomycin (select with G418)
Growth in bacteria
  Bacterial resistance: Ampicillin, 100 μg/mL
  Growth temperature: 37°C
  Growth strain: JM109
  Copy number: High Copy
Gene/Insert
  Gene/Insert name: NADPH oxidase organizer 1 (alt name: Noxo1)
  Species: M. musculus (mouse)
  Insert size (bp): 1068
  Entrez Gene: Noxo1 (a.k.a. 2310034C04Rik, P41NOX, P41NOXA, P41NOXB, P41NOXC, Snx28, hslt)
  Promoter: CMV
  Cloning method: Restriction Enzyme; 5′ cloning site NheI (not destroyed); 3′ cloning site NotI (not destroyed)
  Sequencing primers: 5′ T7; 3′ n/a
Terms and licenses: Academic/Nonprofit Terms; Industry Terms: Not Available to Industry
How to cite: pcDNA3.1-mNoxo1 was a gift from Botond Banfi & Karl-Heinz Krause (Addgene plasmid # 58338 ; http://n2t.net/addgene:58338 ; RRID:Addgene_58338)
