[The description below was written by a language model from this plasmid's Addgene catalogue record and pLannotate feature annotations shown in this document.]
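Description:
pcDNA3.1-mNoxo1 is a mammalian expression plasmid built on the commercial pcDNA3.1 backbone and carrying the mouse NADPH oxidase organizer 1 (Noxo1) coding sequence. It is propagated in E. coli through a high-copy ColE1/pUC-type origin and selected with ampicillin via the β-lactamase gene and its own promoter. An f1 origin is also present, which in principle allows single-stranded DNA production. For selection in mammalian cells, an SV40 enhancer/early promoter drives the neomycin phosphotransferase gene, terminated by an SV40 polyadenylation signal, so stable transfectants can be selected with G418. The catalogue lists a total size of about 6.5 kb, and the depositor's full sequence is 6,405 nt.

The insert, recorded as 1,068 bp and cloned between NheI and NotI sites that both remain intact, lies downstream of the human CMV immediate-early enhancer and promoter and upstream of the bovine growth hormone polyadenylation signal, giving strong constitutive transcription in transfected mammalian cells. A T7 promoter between the CMV promoter and the insert serves as a sequencing primer site and could support in vitro transcription. No epitope tag or reporter is annotated, so the protein appears to be expressed untagged. Several short annotations (a truncated HIV-1 LTR fragment, a ble fragment, a lacI fragment, lac promoter/operator elements and a bom fragment) are probably backbone remnants or partial sequence matches rather than functional parts.

Noxo1 is annotated as an organizer subunit that constitutively potentiates superoxide generation by NOX1 and NOX3. The plasmid therefore suits expression of mouse Noxo1 in cultured cells to study NADPH oxidase activation, as the associated publication on NOX1 activation suggests.
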