Features (pLannotate 1.2.2; 20 found; start..end, strand, type, name):
     28..80      -  misc_feature   bom (fragment): basis of mobility region from pBR322
    235..614     +  enhancer       CMV enhancer: human cytomegalovirus immediate early enhancer
    615..818     +  promoter       CMV promoter: human cytomegalovirus (CMV) immediate early promoter
    814..847     +  LTR            5' LTR (truncated) (fragment): truncated 5' long terminal repeat (LTR) from HIV-1
    863..881     +  promoter       T7 promoter: promoter for bacteriophage T7 RNA polymerase
    905..1951    +  CDS            Noxo1: NOXO1_MOUSE - Also known as Snx28. Experimental evidence at transcript level: Swiss-Prot protein existence level 2. Constitutively potentiates the superoxide-generating activity of NOX1 and NOX3 and is required for the biogenesis of otoconia/otolith, which are crystalline structures of the inner ear involved in the perception of gravity. Isoform 3 is more potent than isoform 1 in activating NOX3. Together with NOXA1, may also substitute to NCF1/p47phox and NCF2/p67phox in supporting the phagocyte NOX2/gp91phox superoxide-generating activity. From Mus musculus (Mouse).
   2005..2229    +  polyA_signal   bGH poly(A) signal: bovine growth hormone polyadenylation signal
   2233..2254    +  promoter       SV40 promoter (fragment): SV40 enhancer and early promoter
   2275..2703    +  rep_origin     f1 ori (sequence partly withheld): f1 bacteriophage origin of replication; arrow indicates direction of (+) strand synthesis
   2717..3046    +  promoter       SV40 promoter: SV40 enhancer and early promoter
   3113..3904    +  CDS            neo: KKA2_KLEPN - Also known as kan, nptII. Experimental evidence at protein level: Swiss-Prot protein existence level 1. Resistance to kanamycin, neomycin, paromomycin, ribostamycin, butirosin and gentamicin B. From Klebsiella pneumoniae.
   3928..4086    +  CDS            ble (fragment): BLE_KLEPN - Experimental evidence at protein level: Swiss-Prot protein existence level 1. Binding protein with a strong affinity to the bleomycin family of antibiotics. Binds to CL990; an antimitotic-antibiotic compound. From Klebsiella pneumoniae.
   4081..4202    +  polyA_signal   SV40 poly(A) signal: SV40 polyadenylation signal
   4275..4291    -  protein_bind   lac operator: The lac repressor binds to the lac operator to inhibit transcription in E. coli. This inhibition can be relieved by adding lactose or isopropyl-β-D-thiogalactopyranoside (IPTG). lac repressor encoded by lacI
   4299..4329    -  promoter       lac promoter: promoter for the E. coli lac operon
   4344..4365    -  protein_bind   CAP binding site: CAP binding activates transcription in the presence of cAMP. E. coli catabolite activator protein
   4378..4470    -  CDS            lacI (fragment): lac repressor; lacI; The lac repressor binds to the lac operator to inhibit transcription in E. coli. This inhibition can be relieved by adding lactose or isopropyl-β-D-thiogalactopyranoside (IPTG).
   4653..5238    -  rep_origin     ori: high-copy-number ColE1/pMB1/pBR322/pUC origin of replication
   5409..6269    -  CDS            AmpR: β-lactamase; bla; confers resistance to ampicillin, carbenicillin, and related antibiotics
   6270..6374    -  promoter       AmpR promoter: bla
>Addgene plasmid #58338 | pcDNA3.1-mNoxo1 | depositor full sequence | sequence record 90087 | pcDNA3.1-mNoxo1 sequence 6405 bps
GACGGATCGGGAGATCTCCCGATCCCCTATGGTGCACTCTCAGTACAATCTGCTCTGATGCCGCATAGTT
AAGCCAGTATCTGCTCCCTGCTTGTGTGTTGGAGGTCGCTGAGTAGTGCGCGAGCAAAATTTAAGCTACA
ACAAGGCAAGGCTTGACCGACAATTGCATGAAGAATCTGCTTAGGGTTAGGCGTTTTGCGCTGCTTCGCG
ATGTACGGGCCAGATATACGCGTTGACATTGATTATTGACTAGTTATTAATAGTAATCAATTACGGGGTC
ATTAGTTCATAGCCCATATATGGAGTTCCGCGTTACATAACTTACGGTAAATGGCCCGCCTGGCTGACCG
CCCAACGACCCCCGCCCATTGACGTCAATAATGACGTATGTTCCCATAGTAACGCCAATAGGGACTTTCC
ATTGACGTCAATGGGTGGAGTATTTACGGTAAACTGCCCACTTGGCAGTACATCAAGTGTATCATATGCC
AAGTACGCCCCCTATTGACGTCAATGACGGTAAATGGCCCGCCTGGCATTATGCCCAGTACATGACCTTA
TGGGACTTTCCTACTTGGCAGTACATCTACGTATTAGTCATCGCTATTACCATGGTGATGCGGTTTTGGC
AGTACATCAATGGGCGTGGATAGCGGTTTGACTCACGGGGATTTCCAAGTCTCCACCCCATTGACGTCAA
TGGGAGTTTGTTTTGGCACCAAAATCAACGGGACTTTCCAAAATGTCGTAACAACTCCGCCCCATTGACG
CAAATGGGCGGTAGGCGTGTACGGTGGGAGGTCTATATAAGCAGAGCTCTCTGGCTAACTAGAGAACCCA
CTGCTTACTGGCTTATCGAAATTAATACGACTCACTATAGGGAGACCCAAGCTGGCTAGCCACCATGGCA
AGCCCAAGACACCCAGTATCAGCCCATGCTGTAGCCTTGGTGCAAATGGACCGACTCCAGACATTTGCCT
TCTCCGTGTGCTGGTCAGACAACAGTGACACATTTGTGCGGAGGAGCTGGGATGAGTTCAGGCAGCTCCA
GAAGACCCTTAAGAAAACCTTCCCAGTGGAGGCAGGCCTGCTACGGAGATCTGAACAAGTTCTTCCCAAG
CTTCCTGATGCTCCATTGCTGACACGTCGGGGGCATACTGGTCGAGGACTGGTACGTTTGCGGCTGCTGG
ACACCTATGTACAGGCATTGCTGGCAACCTCAGAACACATATTGAGGAGTTCAGCACTTCACGGCTTCTT
TGTACCCAAACCTCTGGATCTGGAGCCCATGCTGCCTCCTGGCAGCCTGGTGATCCTGCCTACACCAGAG
GAGCCCTTATCCCAACCCAGAGGCAGCCTTGACATTCATAGCCTGGAGGCTCAGAGCATTCCCTGTGTAC
AGCCTTTCCACACTCTTGACATAAGAGACAGACCTTTCCACACCAAGGCTCAAGAAATTCTGGACATATT
ACTACGACATCCTTCAGGCTGGTGGCTGGTGGAGAACAAGGATCAGCAGGTAGCCTGGTTTCCAGCTCCC
TACCTGGAGGAGGTAGCAACGTGCCAAGGCCAGGAGTCAGGCCTGGCTTTGCAAGGAAGTGGGAGGCAGT
TCTGCACTACTCAGGCCTACGAGGGCAGTCGCTCTGATGAGCTATCCGTGCCCTCAGGGGCACGTGTCCA
TGTGCTGGAGACCTCAGACCGAGGCTGGTGGCTGTGCAGGTATAATGGCCGGACAGGCCTACTCCCTGCA
ATGTCGCTGCAACCTGAAGGGCTGGGCTCGCTCCTGGGCAGGCCAGGGTTCCCAGACAGTGCTGGGGCAG
ACAAGGTGGCTGAGGACAGGACCATTCCCCCTGTAGTACCAACTCGTCCCTGTATGAGTGCCATCCAGAG
TCGATGCTGCTCCATTACCCGCAGGGCACTGGGACAGGAACAAGGGACTCGGGTTCCCCGTTGAGCGGCC
GCTCGAGTCTAGAGGGCCCGTTTAAACCCGCTGATCAGCCTCGACTGTGCCTTCTAGTTGCCAGCCATCT
GTTGTTTGCCCCTCCCCCGTGCCTTCCTTGACCCTGGAAGGTGCCACTCCCACTGTCCTTTCCTAATAAA
ATGAGGAAATTGCATCGCATTGTCTGAGTAGGTGTCATTCTATTCTGGGGGGTGGGGTGGGGCAGGACAG
CAAGGGGGAGGATTGGGAAGACAATAGCAGGCATGCTGGGGATGCGGTGGGCTCTATGGCTTCTGAGGCG
GAAAGAACCAGCTGGGGCTCTAGGGGGTATCCCC
[124 nt withheld, positions 2275-2398]
C
[91 nt withheld, positions 2400-2490]
A
[49 nt withheld, positions 2492-2540]
CCTTTGACGTTGGAGTCCACGTTCTTT
[37 nt withheld, positions 2568-2604]
ACCCTATCTCGGTCTATTCTTTTGATTTATAAGGGATTTTGCCGATTTCGGCCTATTGGTTAAAAAATGA
GCTGATTTAACAAAAATTTAACGCGAATTAATTCTGTGGAATGTGTGTCAGTTAGGGTGTGGAAAGTCCC
CAGGCTCCCCAGCAGGCAGAAGTATGCAAAGCATGCATCTCAATTAGTCAGCAACCAGGTGTGGAAAGTC
CCCAGGCTCCCCAGCAGGCAGAAGTATGCAAAGCATGCATCTCAATTAGTCAGCAACCATAGTCCCGCCC
CTAACTCCGCCCATCCCGCCCCTAACTCCGCCCAGTTCCGCCCATTCTCCGCCCCATGGCTGACTAATTT
TTTTTATTTATGCAGAGGCCGAGGCCGCCTCTGCCTCTGAGCTATTCCAGAAGTAGTGAGGAGGCTTTTT
TGGAGGCCTAGGCTTTTGCAAAAAGCTCCCGGGAGCTTGTATATCCATTTTCGGATCTGATCAAGAGACA
GGATGAGGATCGTTTCGCATGATTGAACAAGATGGATTGCACGCAGGTTCTCCGGCCGCTTGGGTGGAGA
GGCTATTCGGCTATGACTGGGCACAACAGACAATCGGCTGCTCTGATGCCGCCGTGTTCCGGCTGTCAGC
GCAGGGGCGCCCGGTTCTTTTTGTCAAGACCGACCTGTCCGGTGCCCTGAATGAACTGCAGGACGAGGCA
GCGCGGCTATCGTGGCTGGCCACGACGGGCGTTCCTTGCGCAGCTGTGCTCGACGTTGTCACTGAAGCGG
GAAGGGACTGGCTGCTATTGGGCGAAGTGCCGGGGCAGGATCTCCTGTCATCTCACCTTGCTCCTGCCGA
GAAAGTATCCATCATGGCTGATGCAATGCGGCGGCTGCATACGCTTGATCCGGCTACCTGCCCATTCGAC
CACCAAGCGAAACATCGCATCGAGCGAGCACGTACTCGGATGGAAGCCGGTCTTGTCGATCAGGATGATC
TGGACGAAGAGCATCAGGGGCTCGCGCCAGCCGAACTGTTCGCCAGGCTCAAGGCGCGCATGCCCGACGG
CGAGGATCTCGTCGTGACCCATGGCGATGCCTGCTTGCCGAATATCATGGTGGAAAATGGCCGCTTTTCT
GGATTCATCGACTGTGGCCGGCTGGGTGTGGCGGACCGCTATCAGGACATAGCGTTGGCTACCCGTGATA
TTGCTGAAGAGCTTGGCGGCGAATGGGCTGACCGCTTCCTCGTGCTTTACGGTATCGCCGCTCCCGATTC
GCAGCGCATCGCCTTCTATCGCCTTCTTGACGAGTTCTTCTGAGCGGGACTCTGGGGTTCGAAATGACCG
ACCAAGCGACGCCCAACCTGCCATCACGAGATTTCGATTCCACCGCCGCCTTCTATGAAAGGTTGGGCTT
CGGAATCGTTTTCCGGGACGCCGGCTGGATGATCCTCCAGCGCGGGGATCTCATGCTGGAGTTCTTCGCC
CACCCCAACTTGTTTATTGCAGCTTATAATGGTTACAAATAAAGCAATAGCATCACAAATTTCACAAATA
AAGCATTTTTTTCACTGCATTCTAGTTGTGGTTTGTCCAAACTCATCAATGTATCTTATCATGTCTGTAT
ACCGTCGACCTCTAGCTAGAGCTTGGCGTAATCATGGTCATAGCTGTTTCCTGTGTGAAATTGTTATCCG
CTCACAATTCCACACAACATACGAGCCGGAAGCATAAAGTGTAAAGCCTGGGGTGCCTAATGAGTGAGCT
AACTCACATTAATTGCGTTGCGCTCACTGCCCGCTTTCCAGTCGGGAAACCTGTCGTGCCAGCTGCATTA
ATGAATCGGCCAACGCGCGGGGAGAGGCGGTTTGCGTATTGGGCGCTCTTCCGCTTCCTCGCTCACTGAC
TCGCTGCGCTCGGTCGTTCGGCTGCGGCGAGCGGTATCAGCTCACTCAAAGGCGGTAATACGGTTATCCA
CAGAATCAGGGGATAACGCAGGAAAGAACATGTGAGCAAAAGGCCAGCAAAAGGCCAGGAACCGTAAAAA
GGCCGCGTTGCTGGCGTTTTTCCATAGGCTCCGCCCCCCTGACGAGCATCACAAAAATCGACGCTCAAGT
CAGAGGTGGCGAAACCCGACAGGACTATAAAGATACCAGGCGTTTCCCCCTGGAAGCTCCCTCGTGCGCT
CTCCTGTTCCGACCCTGCCGCTTACCGGATACCTGTCCGCCTTTCTCCCTTCGGGAAGCGTGGCGCTTTC
TCATAGCTCACGCTGTAGGTATCTCAGTTCGGTGTAGGTCGTTCGCTCCAAGCTGGGCTGTGTGCACGAA
CCCCCCGTTCAGCCCGACCGCTGCGCCTTATCCGGTAACTATCGTCTTGAGTCCAACCCGGTAAGACACG
ACTTATCGCCACTGGCAGCAGCCACTGGTAACAGGATTAGCAGAGCGAGGTATGTAGGCGGTGCTACAGA
GTTCTTGAAGTGGTGGCCTAACTACGGCTACACTAGAAGAACAGTATTTGGTATCTGCGCTCTGCTGAAG
CCAGTTACCTTCGGAAAAAGAGTTGGTAGCTCTTGATCCGGCAAACAAACCACCGCTGGTAGCGGTTTTT
TTGTTTGCAAGCAGCAGATTACGCGCAGAAAAAAAGGATCTCAAGAAGATCCTTTGATCTTTTCTACGGG
GTCTGACGCTCAGTGGAACGAAAACTCACGTTAAGGGATTTTGGTCATGAGATTATCAAAAAGGATCTTC
ACCTAGATCCTTTTAAATTAAAAATGAAGTTTTAAATCAATCTAAAGTATATATGAGTAAACTTGGTCTG
ACAGTTACCAATGCTTAATCAGTGAGGCACCTATCTCAGCGATCTGTCTATTTCGTTCATCCATAGTTGC
CTGACTCCCCGTCGTGTAGATAACTACGATACGGGAGGGCTTACCATCTGGCCCCAGTGCTGCAATGATA
CCGCGAGACCCACGCTCACCGGCTCCAGATTTATCAGCAATAAACCAGCCAGCCGGAAGGGCCGAGCGCA
GAAGTGGTCCTGCAACTTTATCCGCCTCCATCCAGTCTATTAATTGTTGCCGGGAAGCTAGAGTAAGTAG
TTCGCCAGTTAATAGTTTGCGCAACGTTGTTGCCATTGCTACAGGCATCGTGGTGTCACGCTCGTCGTTT
GGTATGGCTTCATTCAGCTCCGGTTCCCAACGATCAAGGCGAGTTACATGATCCCCCATGTTGTGCAAAA
AAGCGGTTAGCTCCTTCGGTCCTCCGATCGTTGTCAGAAGTAAGTTGGCCGCAGTGTTATCACTCATGGT
TATGGCAGCACTGCATAATTCTCTTACTGTCATGCCATCCGTAAGATGCTTTTCTGTGACTGGTGAGTAC
TCAACCAAGTCATTCTGAGAATAGTGTATGCGGCGACCGAGTTGCTCTTGCCCGGCGTCAATACGGGATA
ATACCGCGCCACATAGCAGAACTTTAAAAGTGCTCATCATTGGAAAACGTTCTTCGGGGCGAAAACTCTC
AAGGATCTTACCGCTGTTGAGATCCAGTTCGATGTAACCCACTCGTGCACCCAACTGATCTTCAGCATCT
TTTACTTTCACCAGCGTTTCTGGGTGAGCAAAAACAGGAAGGCAAAATGCCGCAAAAAAGGGAATAAGGG
CGACACGGAAATGTTGAATACTCATACTCTTCCTTTTTCAATATTATTGAAGCATTTATCAGGGTTATTG
TCTCATGAGCGGATACATATTTGAATGTATTTAGAAAAATAAACAAATAGGGGTTCCGCGCACATTTCCC
CGAAAAGTGCCACCTGACGTC
