>Addgene plasmid #58338 | pcDNA3.1-mNoxo1 | addgene partial sequence | sequence record 93766 | CMV-F 5'-CGCAAATGGGCGGTAGGCGTG-3'
GAGAACCCACTGCTTACTGGCTTATCGAAATTAATACGACTCACTATAGGGAGACCCAAGCTGGCTAGCC
ACCATGGCAAGCCCAAGACACCCAGTATCAGCCCATGCTGTAGCCTTGGTGCAAATGGACCGACTCCAGA
CATTTGCCTTCTCCGTGTGCTGGTCAGACAACAGTGACACATTTGTGCGGAGGAGCTGGGATGAGTTCAG
GCAGCTCCAGAAGACCCTTAAGAAAACCTTCCCAGTGGAGGCAGGCCTGCTACGGAGATCTGAACAAGTT
CTTCCCAAGCTTCCTGATGCTCCATTGCTGACACGTCGGGGGCATACTGGTCGAGGACTGGTACGTTTGC
GGCTGCTGGACACCTATGTACAGGCATTGCTGGCAACCTCAGAACACATATTGAGGAGTTCAGCACTTCA
CGGCTTCTTTGTACCCAAACCTCTGGATCTGGAGCCCATGCTGCCTCCTGGCAGCCTGGTGATCCTGCCT
ACACCAGAGGAGCCCTTATCCCAACCCAGAGGCAGCCTTGACATTCATAGCCTGGAGGCTCAGAGCATTC
CCTGTGTACAGCCTTTCCACACTCTTGACATAAGAGACAGACCTTTCCACACCAAGGCTCAAGAAATTCT
GGACATATTACTACGACATCCTTCAGGCTGGTGGCTGGTGGAGAACAAGGATCAGCAGGTAGCCTGGTTT
CCAGCTCCCTACCTGGAGGAGGTAGCAACGTGCCAAGGCCAGGAGTCAGGCCTGGCTTTGCAAGGAAGTG
GGAGGCAGTTCTGCACTACTCAGGCCTACGAGGGCAGTCGCTCTGATGAGCTATCCGTGCCCTCAGGGGC
ACGTGTCCATGTGCTGGAGACCTCAGACCGAGGCT
