>Addgene plasmid #58338 | pcDNA3.1-mNoxo1 | addgene partial sequence | sequence record 93774 | BGH-rev 5'-TAGAAGGCACAGTCGAGG-3'
GAGCGGCCGCTCAACGGGGAACCCGAGTCCCTTGTTCCTGTCCCAGTGCCCTGCGGGTAATGGAGCAGCA
TCGACTCTGGATGGCACTCATACAGGGACGAGTTGGTACTACAGGGGGAATGGTCCTGTCCTCAGCCACC
TTGTCTGCCCCAGCACTGTCTGGGAACCCTGGCCTGCCCAGGAGCGAGCCCAGCCCTTCAGGTTGCAGCG
ACATTGCAGGGAGTAGGCCTGTCCGGCCATTATACCTGCACAGCCACCAGCCTCGGTCTGAGGTCTCCAG
CACATGGACACGTGCCCCTGAGGGCACGGATAGCTCATCAGAGCGACTGCCCTCGTAGGCCTGAGTAGTG
CAGAACTGCCTCCCACTTCCTTGCAAAGCCAGGCCTGACTCCTGGCCTTGGCACGTTGCTACCTCCTCCA
GGTAGGGAGCTGGAAACCAGGCTACCTGCTGATCCTTGTTCTCCACCAGCCACCAGCCTGAAGGATGTCG
TAGTAATATGTCCAGAATTTCTTGAGCCTTGGTGTGGAAAGGTCTGTCTCTTATGTCAAGAGTGTGGAAA
GGCTGTACACAGGGAATGCTCTGAGCCTCCAGGCTATGAATGTCAAGGCTGCCTCTGGGTTGGGATAAGG
GCTCCTCTGGTGTAGGCAGGATCACCAGGCTGCCAGGAGGCAGCATGGGCTCCAGATCCAGAGGTTTGGG
TACAAAGAAGCCGTGAAGTGCTGAACTCCTCAATATGTGTTCTGAGGTTGCCAGCAATGCCTGTACATAG
GTGTCCAGCAGCCGCAAACGTACCAGTCCTCGACCAGTATG
