>Addgene plasmid #58338 | pcDNA3.1-mNoxo1 | addgene partial sequence | sequence record 93785 | SV40pro-F 5'-TATTTATGCAGAGGCCGAGG-3'
CAGAGTAGTGAGGAGGCTTTTTTGGAGGCCTAGGCTTTTGCAAAAAGCTCCCGGGAGCTTGTATATCCAT
TTTCGGATCTGATCAAGAGACAGGATGAGGATCGTTTCGCATGATTGAACAAGATGGATTGCACGCAGGT
TCTCCGGCCGCTTGGGTGGAGAGGCTATTCGGCTATGACTGGGCACAACAGACAATCGGCTGCTCTGATG
CCGCCGTGTTCCGGCTGTCAGCGCAGGGGCGCCCGGTTCTTTTTGTCAAGACCGACCTGTCCGGTGCCCT
GAATGAACTGCAGGACGAGGCAGCGCGGCTATCGTGGCTGGCCACGACGGGCGTTCCTTGCGCAGCTGTG
CTCGACGTTGTCACTGAAGCGGGAAGGGACTGGCTGCTATTGGGCGAAGTGCCGGGGCAGGATCTCCTGT
CATCTCACCTTGCTCCTGCCGAGAAAGTATCCATCATGGCTGATGCAATGCGGCGGCTGCATACGCTTGA
TCCGGCTACCTGCCCATTCGACCACCAAGCGAAACATCGCATCGAGCGAGCACGTACTCGGATGGAAGCC
GGTCTTGTCGATCAGGATGATCTGGACGAAGAGCATCAGGGGCTCGCGCCAGCCGAACTGTTCGCCAGGC
TCAAGGCGCGCATGCCCGACGGCGAGGATCTCGTCGTGACCCATGGCGATGCCTGCTTGCCGAATATCAT
GGTGGAAAATGGCCGCTTTTCTGGATTCATCGACTGTGGCCGGCTGGGTGTGGCGGACCGCTATCAGGAC
ATAGCGTTGGCTACCCGTGATATTGCTGAAGAGCTTGGCGGCGAATGGGCTGACCGCTTCCTCGTGCTTT
ACGGTATCGCCGCTCCCGATTCGCAGCGCATCGCCTTCTATCGCCTTCTTGACGAGTTCTTCTGAGC
